Addgene plasmid #70810: pFOSGE_COF1A06
Purpose: Gateway entry clone
Depositing lab: Alexander Stark. Depositing organization: Research Institute of Molecular Pathology (IMP). Publication: Transcriptional regulators form diverse groups with context-dependent regulatory functions. Stampfel G, Kazmar T, Frank O, Wienerroither S, Reiter F, Stark A. Nature. 2015 Nov 9. doi: 10.1038/nature15545. PubMed 26550828.
Backbone
  Vector backbone: pDONR221
  Backbone manufacturer: Invitrogen
  Backbone size w/o insert (bp): 4762
  Vector type: Gateway entry vector
Growth in bacteria
  Bacterial resistance: Kanamycin, 50 μg/mL
  Growth temperature: 37°C
  Growth strain: DH5alpha
  Copy number: High Copy
Gene/Insert
  Gene/Insert name: zetaTry (alt names: FBgn0011556; CG12387, FBtr0088164)
  Species: D. melanogaster (fly)
  Insert size (bp): 840
  Entrez Gene: zetaTry (a.k.a. CG12387, Dmel\CG12387, DmZetaTry, SP110)
  Cloning method: Gateway Cloning
  Sequencing primers: 5′ M13-F20; 3′ M13R
Terms and licenses: Academic/Nonprofit Terms; Industry Terms: Not Available to Industry
How to cite: pFOSGE_COF1A06 was a gift from Alexander Stark (Addgene plasmid # 70810 ; http://n2t.net/addgene:70810 ; RRID:Addgene_70810)
