[The description below was written by a language model from this plasmid's Addgene catalogue record.]
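Description:
pFOSGE_COF1A06 is a Gateway entry clone built on the Invitrogen pDONR221 backbone, carrying the coding sequence of the Drosophila melanogaster gene zetaTry (also known as CG12387, corresponding to transcript FBtr0088164). The insert is about 840 bp and was introduced by Gateway recombination. In a pDONR221-derived entry clone, this normally means a BP reaction in which an attB-flanked fragment replaces the donor vector's counter-selection cassette, leaving the insert flanked by attL sites. The plasmid is maintained in standard E. coli cloning strains such as DH5alpha at high copy number and is selected with kanamycin. M13 forward and reverse primer sites on either side of the cloning region are listed for sequence verification of the insert.

As an entry clone, the construct is not an expression vector. The record lists no promoter, tag or reporter driving the insert, and such elements would be supplied by whatever destination vector the open reading frame is transferred into by LR recombination. The record gives the purpose only as "Gateway entry clone". The associated publication concerns the context-dependent regulatory functions of transcriptional regulators, which suggests the clone belongs to a larger collection of fly ORFs intended to be shuttled into destination vectors for functional assays. The record does not describe the particular downstream vector or assay, or whether the insert retains a stop codon. No feature table was provided, so the exact positions of the recombination sites, origin and resistance gene cannot be confirmed from the information given.
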