>Addgene plasmid #70810 | pFOSGE_COF1A06 | depositor partial sequence | sequence record 126752 | insert
ATGTCGAGCTCTTGGATAGTTGGCCTCTTGGCCTTTCTCGTCAGCTTGGTGGCCTTGACCCAAGGTCTTC
CCCTTCTGGAGGATCTGGATGAGAAGAGCGTTCCGGATGGCCGCATTGTGGGTGGCTATGCGACGGACAT
AGCGCAGGTCCCGTACCAGATTTCCCTGCGCTACAAGGGTATCACCACGCCGGAGAATCCCTTTCGCCAT
CGTTGCGGAGGATCCATTTTCAATGAGACTACAATAGTGACAGCGGCGCACTGCGTCATCGGCACGGTGG
CAAGTCAATATAAAGTGGTGGCCGGGACAAATTTCCAAACCGGCTCCGATGGCGTTATCACCAATGTCAA
GGAGATCGTTATGCACGAAGGGTATTACTCGGGAGCTGCCTACAACAACGATATTGCCATTCTATTTGTG
GATCCCCCATTGCCGCTCAACAACTTCACCATCAAGGCCATTAAGCTGGCCTTGGAACAACCAATTGAGG
GAACGGTCAGCAAGGTCAGCGGATGGGGAACCACTTCTCCCGGCGGCTACTCCTCGAACCAACTGCTCGC
GGTCGATGTCCCGATTGTGAGCAACGAGCTTTGTGATCAGGACTACGAGGATTTTGGCGACGAGACCTAC
CGCATTACATCGGCCATGTTGTGTGCCGGCAAACGGGGTGTCGGTGGTGCGGATGCCTGCCAGGGAGATT
CCGGAGGACCGTTGGCGGTGCGCGATGAACTCTATGGAGTCGTGTCCTGGGGCAACAGTTGTGCACTGCC
CAATTATCCCGGCGTCTATGCCAATGTGGCGTACCTGAGGCCTTGGATCGATGCCGTTTTGGCAGGGCTC
