>Addgene plasmid #70810 | pFOSGE_COF1A06 | addgene partial sequence | sequence record 130812 | M13-F20 5'-TGTAAAACGACGGCCAGT-3'
GATTTTATTTTGACTGATAGTGACCTGTTCGTTGCAACAAATTGATGAGCAATGCTTTTTTATAATGCCA
ACTTTGTACAAAAAAGCAGGCTTCATGTCGAGCTCTTGGATAGTTGGCCTCTTGGCCTTTCTCGTCAGCT
TGGTGGCCTTGACCCAAGGTCTTCCCCTTCTGGAGGATCTGGATGAGAAGAGCGTTCCGGATGGCCGCAT
TGTGGGTGGCTATGCGACGGACATAGCGCAGGTCCCGTACCAGATTTCCCTGCGCTACAAGGGTATCACC
ACGCCGGAGAATCCCTTTCGCCATCGTTGCGGAGGATCCATTTTCAATGAGACTACAATAGTGACAGCGG
CGCACTGCGTCATCGGCACGGTGGCAAGTCAATATAAAGTGGTGGCCGGGACAAATTTCCAAACCGGCTC
CGATGGCGTTATCACCAATGTCAAGGAGATCGTTATGCACGAAGGGTATTACTCGGGAGCTGCCTACAAC
AACGATATTGCCATTCTATTTGTGGATCCCCCATTGCCGCTCAACAACTTCACCATCAAGGCCATTAAGC
TGGCCTTGGAACAACCAATTGAGGGAACGGTCAGCAAGGTCAGCGGATGGGGAACCACTTCTCCCGGCGG
CTACTCCTCGAACCAACTGCTCGCGGTCGATGTCCCGATTGTGAGCAACGAGCTTTGTGATCAGGACTAC
GAGGATTTTGGCGACGAGACCTACCGCATTACATCGGCCATGTTGTGTGCCGGCAAACGGGGTGTCGGTG
GTGCGGATGCCTGCCAGGGAGATTCCGGAGGACCGTTGGCGGTGCGCGATGAACTCTATGGAGTCGTGTC
CTGGGGCAAC
